Addgene plasmid #164546: GP802
Purpose: Expresses Smo-FLAG K348, 360R
Depositing lab: Gregory Pazour. Depositing organization: University of Massachusetts, Worcester. Publication: Ubiquitin links smoothened to intraflagellar transport to regulate Hedgehog signaling. Desai PB, Stuck MW, Lv B, Pazour GJ. J Cell Biol. 2020 Jul 6;219(7). pii: 151798. doi: 10.1083/jcb.201912104. PubMed 32435793.
Backbone
  Vector backbone: Phage lentivirus
  Vector type: Lentiviral
  Selectable markers: Blasticidin
Growth in bacteria
  Bacterial resistance: Ampicillin, 100 μg/mL
  Growth temperature: 37°C
  Growth strain: NEB Stable
  Copy number: High Copy
Gene/Insert
  Gene/Insert name: Smoothened K348, 360R
  Species: M. musculus (mouse)
  Mutation: Both the Lysines in cytoplasmic loop two of Smoothened changed to Arginine (KK to RR). K348, 360R
  Entrez Gene: Smo (a.k.a. E130215L21Rik, Smoh, bnb, smoothened)
  Promoter: GgCryD1
  Tag / fusion protein: FLAG (C terminal on insert)
  Cloning method: Gibson Cloning
Terms and licenses: Academic/Nonprofit Terms; Industry Terms: Not Available to Industry
How to cite: GP802 was a gift from Gregory Pazour (Addgene plasmid # 164546 ; http://n2t.net/addgene:164546 ; RRID:Addgene_164546)
