[The description below was written by a language model from this plasmid's Addgene catalogue record and pLannotate feature annotations shown in this document.]
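Description:
GP802 is a lentiviral expression plasmid built on a pHAGE-type ("Phage lentivirus") HIV-1 backbone for delivering a mutant mouse Smoothened (Smo) into mammalian cells. It is propagated in E. coli through a high-copy ColE1/pUC origin with ampicillin selection (AmpR). The viral portion carries the elements needed for packaging and transduction: HIV-1 LTR sequences flanking the transfer cassette, the Ψ packaging signal with a gag fragment, the Rev response element for Rev-dependent nuclear export of the genomic RNA, the cPPT/CTS, and a WPRE upstream of the downstream LTR to enhance transcript expression.

Downstream of the cPPT the annotation shows a synthetic poly(A) signal, a transcriptional pause site and an SV40 poly(A) signal, an arrangement usually used to insulate an internal promoter from read-through transcription. The catalogue names the promoter as GgCryD1, presumably a chicken delta-crystallin promoter. It is not annotated in the feature table but would fit the unannotated gap before the first coding sequence. The cassette is bicistronic: blasticidin S deaminase (BSD) comes first, followed by an EMCV IRES that drives translation of the Smo coding sequence, so blasticidin-resistant cells should also express the receptor. Smo carries a C-terminal tag, listed as FLAG in the record and annotated as 3xFLAG, for detection or immunoprecipitation.

The insert bears K348R and K360R, converting both lysines in the second cytoplasmic loop to arginine and so removing them as potential ubiquitin acceptor sites. In line with the associated study on ubiquitin, intraflagellar transport and Hedgehog signaling, the construct is suited to making stable cell lines for testing how these residues affect Smoothened behaviour.
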