Features (pLannotate 1.2.2; 27 found; start..end, strand, type, name):
    280..405     +  misc_feature   HIV-1 Ψ: packaging signal of human immunodeficiency virus type 1
    389..727     +  CDS            HIV-1 gag (fragment): gag protein from human immunodeficiency virus 1; gag
    902..1135    +  misc_feature   RRE: The Rev response element (RRE) of HIV-1 allows for Rev-dependent mRNA export from the nucleus to the cytoplasm.
   1512..1612    +  CDS            Rev (fragment): human immunodeficiency virus 1 (HIV-1) Rev protein; rev; enhances nuclear export of unspliced and incompletely spliced viral mRNAs
   1660..1777    +  misc_feature   cPPT/CTS: central polypurine tract and central termination sequence of HIV-1
   1826..1874    +  polyA_signal   poly(A) signal: synthetic polyadenylation signal
   1888..1979    +  misc_feature   pause site: RNA polymerase II transcriptional pause signal from the human α2 globin gene
   1994..2128    +  polyA_signal   SV40 poly(A) signal: SV40 polyadenylation signal
   2324..2719    +  CDS            BSD: blasticidin S deaminase; Aspergillus terreus BSD; confers resistance to blasticidin
   2720..3305    +  misc_feature   IRES2: internal ribosome entry site (IRES) of the encephalomyocarditis virus (EMCV)
   3313..5691    +  CDS            Smo: SMO_MOUSE - Also known as Smoh. Experimental evidence at protein level: Swiss-Prot protein existence level 1. G protein-coupled receptor that probably associates with the patched protein (PTCH) to transduce the hedgehog's proteins signal. Binding of sonic hedgehog (SHH) to its receptor patched is thought to prevent normal inhibition by patched of smoothened (SMO) (By similarity). Required for the accumulation of KIF7, GLI2 and GLI3 in the cilia. Interacts with DLG5 at the ciliary base to induce the accumulation of KIF7 and GLI2 at the ciliary tip for GLI2 activation (PubMed:25644602). From Mus
   5701..5766    +  CDS            3xFLAG: three tandem FLAG® epitope tags, followed by an enterokinase cleavage site
   5807..6395    +  misc_feature   WPRE: woodchuck hepatitis virus posttranscriptional regulatory element
   6390..6500    +  CDS            nef (fragment): NEF_SIVS4 - Experimental evidence at protein level: Swiss-Prot protein existence level 1. Interferes with TCR signaling from the cell membrane. Interacts with CD247/TCRZ (TCR zeta chain) and exert potent down- regulation of cell surface TCR/CD3 complexes. From Simian immunodeficiency virus (isolate F236/smH4) (SIV-sm) (Simian immunodeficiency virus sooty mangabey monkey).
   6543..6723    +  LTR            5' LTR (truncated): truncated 5' long terminal repeat (LTR) from HIV-1
   6856..6960    +  promoter       AmpR promoter: bla
   6961..7821    +  CDS            AmpR: β-lactamase; bla; confers resistance to ampicillin, carbenicillin, and related antibiotics
   7992..8580    +  rep_origin     ori: high-copy-number ColE1/pMB1/pBR322/pUC origin of replication
   8763..8817    +  CDS            lacI (fragment): lac repressor; lacI; The lac repressor binds to the lac operator to inhibit transcription in E. coli. This inhibition can be relieved by adding lactose or isopropyl-β-D-thiogalactopyranoside (IPTG).
   8823..8916    +  rep_origin     SV40 ori (fragment): SV40 origin of replication
   8941..8978    +  CDS            lacI (fragment): lac repressor; lacI; The lac repressor binds to the lac operator to inhibit transcription in E. coli. This inhibition can be relieved by adding lactose or isopropyl-β-D-thiogalactopyranoside (IPTG).
   8991..9012    +  protein_bind   CAP binding site: CAP binding activates transcription in the presence of cAMP. E. coli catabolite activator protein
   9027..9057    +  promoter       lac promoter: promoter for the E. coli lac operon
   9065..9081    +  protein_bind   lac operator: The lac repressor binds to the lac operator to inhibit transcription in E. coli. This inhibition can be relieved by adding lactose or isopropyl-β-D-thiogalactopyranoside (IPTG). lac repressor encoded by lacI
   9115..9198    +  polyA_signal   SV40 poly(A) signal (fragment): SV40 polyadenylation signal
   9366..9766    +  LTR            3' LTR (fragment): 3' long terminal repeat (LTR) from HIV-1
   9742..233     +  LTR            5' LTR (truncated) (across the origin): truncated 5' long terminal repeat (LTR) from HIV-1
>Addgene plasmid #164546 | GP802 | addgene full sequence | sequence record 325342 | Addgene NGS Result
GAGTGGCGAGCCCTCAGATCCTGCATATAAGCAGCTGCTTTTTGCCTGTACTGGGTCTCTCTGGTTAGAC
CAGATCTGAGCCTGGGAGCTCTCTGGCTAACTAGGGAACCCACTGCTTAAGCCTCAATAAAGCTTGCCTT
GAGTGCTTCAAGTAGTGTGTGCCCGTCTGTTGTGTGACTCTGGTAACTAGAGATCCCTCAGACCCTTTTA
GTCAGTGTGGAAAATCTCTAGCAGTGGCGCCCGAACAGGGACTTGAAAGCGAAAGGGAAACCAGAGGAGC
TCTCTCGACGCAGGACTCGGCTTGCTGAAGCGCGCACGGCAAGAGGCGAGGGGCGGCGACTGCAGAGTAC
GCCAAAAATTTTGACTAGCGGAGGCTAGAAGGAGAGAGATGGGTGCGAGAGCGTCAGTATTAAGCGGGGG
AGAATTAGATCGCGATGGGAAAAAATTCGGTTAAGGCCAGGGGGAAAGAAAAAATATAAATTAAAACATA
TAGTATGGGCAAGCAGGGAGCTAGAACGATTCGCAGTTAATCCTGGCCTGTTAGAAACATCAGAAGGCTG
TAGACAAATACTGGGACAGCTACAACCATCCCTTCAGACAGGATCAGAAGAACTTAGATCATTATATAAT
ACAGTAGCAACCCTCTATTGTGTGCATCAAAGGATAGAGATAAAAGACACCAAGGAAGCTTTAGACAAGA
TAGAGGAAGAGCAAAACAAAAGTAAGACCACCGCACAGCAAGCGGCCGGCCGCTGATCTTCAGACCTGGA
GGAGGAGATATGAGGGACAATTGGAGAAGTGAATTATATAAATATAAAGTAGTAAAAATTGAACCATTAG
GAGTAGCACCCACCAAGGCAAAGAGAAGAGTGGTGCAGAGAGAAAAAAGAGCAGTGGGAATAGGAGCTTT
GTTCCTTGGGTTCTTGGGAGCAGCAGGAAGCACTATGGGCGCAGCGTCAATGACGCTGACGGTACAGGCC
AGACAATTATTGTCTGGTATAGTGCAGCAGCAGAACAATTTGCTGAGGGCTATTGAGGCGCAACAGCATC
TGTTGCAACTCACAGTCTGGGGCATCAAGCAGCTCCAGGCAAGAATCCTGGCTGTGGAAAGATACCTAAA
GGATCAACAGCTCCTGGGGATTTGGGGTTGCTCTGGAAAACTCATTTGCACCACTGCTGTGCCTTGGAAT
GCTAGTTGGAGTAATAAATCTCTGGAACAGATTTGGAATCACACGACCTGGATGGAGTGGGACAGAGAAA
TTAACAATTACACAAGCTTAATACACTCCTTAATTGAAGAATCGCAAAACCAGCAAGAAAAGAATGAACA
AGAATTATTGGAATTAGATAAATGGGCAAGTTTGTGGAATTGGTTTAACATAACAAATTGGCTGTGGTAT
ATAAAATTATTCATAATGATAGTAGGAGGCTTGGTAGGTTTAAGAATAGTTTTTGCTGTACTTTCTATAG
TGAATAGAGTTAGGCAGGGATATTCACCATTATCGTTTCAGACCCACCTCCCAACCCCGAGGGGACCCGA
CAGGCCCGAAGGAATAGAAGAAGAAGGTGGAGAGAGAGACAGAGACAGATCCATTCGATTAGTGAACGGA
TCTCGACGGTATCGCCGAATTCTCAACAATAGGCAGTATTCATCCACAATTTTAAAAGAAAAGGGGGGAT
TGGGGGGTACAGTGCAGGGGAAAGAATAGTAGACATAATAGCAACAGACATACAAACTAAAGAATTACAA
AAACAAATTACAAAAATTCAAAATTTTCGGGTTTATTACTCGGACAGCAGAGATCCAGTTTGGACTAGTG
GCCGCAATAAAATATCTTTATTTTCATTACATCTGTGTGTTGGTTTTTTGTGTGAATCGATAGTACTAAC
ATACGCTCTCCATCAAAACAAAACGAAACAAAACAAACTAGCAAAATAGGCTGTCCCCAGTGCAAGTGCA
GGTGCCAGAACATTTCTCTATCGATAGGTACCGAACTTGTTTATTGCAGCTTATAATGGTTACAAATAAA
GCAATAGCATCACAAATTTCACAAATAAAGCATTTTTTTCACTGCATTCTAGTTGTGGTTTGTCCAAACT
CATCAATGTATCTTATCATGTCTGGATCCCCGGGAACAGATTCGCGACTAGTGGACACACAGGATAGGGG
TGGGCAGCATGAGGGGGGCCAGAGGGAGAGGGGGCAGAGCTGGGCTGGACGAGGGGACACCCCGCCCCAA
TGGGGCGTGACGAGCTGCCAGCCCAGGCTCCGGGGCACGTAAAAGCGGGGCTGTGAGACCGGAGAGCACG
GAGCGACATTAATATGGCCAAGCCTTTGTCTCAAGAAGAATCCACCCTCATTGAAAGAGCAACGGCTACA
ATCAACAGCATCCCCATCTCTGAAGACTACAGCGTCGCCAGCGCAGCTCTCTCTAGCGACGGCCGCATCT
TCACTGGTGTCAATGTATATCATTTTACTGGGGGACCTTGTGCAGAACTCGTGGTGCTGGGCACTGCTGC
TGCTGCGGCAGCTGGCAACCTGACTTGTATCGTCGCGATCGGAAATGAGAACAGGGGCATCTTGAGCCCC
TGCGGACGGTGCCGACAGGTGCTTCTCGATCTGCATCCTGGGATCAAAGCCATAGTGAAGGACAGTGATG
GACAGCCGACGGCAGTTGGGATTCGTGAATTGCTGCCCTCTGGTTATGTGTGGGAGGGCCCCCTCTCCCT
CCCCCCCCCTAACGTTACTGGCCGAAGCCGCTTGGAATAAGGCCGGTGTGCGTTTGTCTATATGTTATTT
TCCACCATATTGCCGTCTTTTGGCAATGTGAGGGCCCGGAAACCTGGCCCTGTCTTCTTGACGAGCATTC
CTAGGGGTCTTTCCCCTCTCGCCAAAGGAATGCAAGGTCTGTTGAATGTCGTGAAGGAAGCAGTTCCTCT
GGAAGCTTCTTGAAGACAAACAACGTCTGTAGCGACCCTTTGCAGGCAGCGGAACCCCCCACCTGGCGAC
AGGTGCCTCTGCGGCCAAAAGCCACGTGTATAAGATACACCTGCAAAGGCGGCACAACCCCAGTGCCACG
TTGTGAGTTGGATAGTTGTGGAAAGAGTCAAATGGCTCTCCTCAAGCGTATTCAACAAGGGGCTGAAGGA
TGCCCAGAAGGTACCCCATTGTATGGGATCTGATCTGGGGCCTCGGTACACATGCTTTACATGTGTTTAG
TCGAGGTTAAAAAAACGTCTAGGCCCCCCGAACCACGGGGACGTGGTTTTCCTTTGAAAAACACGATGAT
AATATGGCCACAACCATAGACCATGGCCGCTGGCCGCCCCGTGCGTGGGCCCGAGCTGGCGCCCCGGAGG
CTGCTGCAGTTGCTGCTGCTGGTACTGCTGGGGGGCCCGGGCCGGGGGGCGGCCTTGAGCGGGAACGTGA
CCGGGCCTGGGCCTCACAGCGCCAGCGGGAGCTCGAGGAGGGACGTGCCGGTGACCAGCCCTCCGCCGCC
GCTGCTGAGCCACTGCGGCCGGGCCGCCCACTGCGAGCCTTTGCGCTACAACGTGTGCCTGGGCTCGGCG
CTGCCCTACGGAGCCACCACCACGCTGCTGGCTGGGGACTCGGACTCGCAGGAGGAAGCGCACGGCAAGC
TCGTGCTCTGGTCCGGCCTCCGGAATGCCCCCCGCTGCTGGGCAGTGATCCAGCCCCTGCTGTGTGCTGT
CTACATGCCCAAGTGTGAGAATGACCGAGTGGAGTTGCCCAGCCGTACCCTCTGCCAGGCCACCCGAGGC
CCCTGTGCCATTGTGGAGCGGGAGCGAGGGTGGCCTGACTTTCTGCGTTGCACACCGGACCACTTCCCTG
AAGGCTGCCCAAACGAGGTACAAAACATCAAGTTCAACAGCTCAGGCCAATGTGAAGCACCCTTGGTGCG
AACAGACAACCCCAAGAGCTGGTATGAGGACGTGGAGGGCTGTGGGATTCAGTGTCAGAACCCGCTGTTC
ACCGAGGCCGAGCACCAGGACATGCACAGCTACATCGCAGCCTTCGGGGCGGTCACTGGTCTCTGCACGC
TCTTCACACTGGCCACCTTTGTGGCTGACTGGCGGAACTCCAATCGCTACCCTGCGGTTATTCTCTTCTA
TGTCAATGCGTGTTTCTTCGTGGGCAGCATTGGCTGGCTGGCCCAGTTCATGGATGGTGCCCGCCGAGAG
ATTGTTTGCCGAGCAGATGGCACCATGAGATTTGGGGAGCCCACCTCCAGTGAGACCCTGTCCTGTGTCA
TCATCTTTGTCATTGTGTACTATGCCTTGATGGCTGGAGTAGTCTGGTTCGTGGTCCTCACCTATGCCTG
GCACACCTCCTTCAGAGCCCTGGGCACCACCTACCAGCCTCTCTCGGGCAGGACATCCTATTTCCACCTG
CTCACGTGGTCACTCCCCTTTGTCCTCACGGTGGCAATCCTGGCTGTGGCTCAGGTAGATGGAGACTCCG
TGAGTGGCATCTGTTTTGTAGGCTACAAGAACTATCGGTACCGTGCTGGCTTTGTCCTGGCCCCAATTGG
CCTGGTGCTTATTGTGGGAGGCTACTTCCTCATCAGAGGGGTAATGACTCTGTTCTCCATCAAGAGCAAC
CACCCTGGGCTTCTGAGTGAGAAGGCAGCCAGCAAGATCAACGAGACCATGCTGCGCCTGGGCATTTTTG
GCTTCCTGGCCTTTGGCTTTGTGCTCATCACCTTCAGCTGCCACTTCTATGACTTCTTCAACCAGGCTGA
GTGGGAGCGTAGCTTCCGGGACTATGTGCTATGCCAAGCCAACGTGACCATCGGGCTGCCTACCAAGAAG
CCCATTCCTGACTGTGAGATCAAGAATCGGCCCAGCCTCCTGGTGGAGAAGATCAATCTATTTGCCATGT
TTGGCACTGGCATTGCCATGAGCACCTGGGTCTGGACCAAGGCCACCCTGCTCATCTGGAGGCGCACCTG
GTGCAGGTTGACTGGGCACAGTGATGATGAGCCCAAGAGAATCAAGAAGAGCAAGATGATCGCCAAGGCC
TTCTCTAAGCGGCGTGAGCTGCTGCAGAACCCGGGCCAGGAGCTCTCCTTCAGCATGCACACTGTCTCCC
ATGATGGACCTGTTGCGGGTTTGGCTTTTGACCTCAATGAACCCTCAGCTGACGTCTCCTCTGCCTGGGC
TCAGCATGTCACCAAGATGGTGGCTCGGAGAGGAGCCATATTGCCCCAGGATGTGTCCGTTACCCCTGTG
GCAACTCCAGTGCCACCAGAAGAACAAGCCAACATGTGGCTGGTTGAGGCAGAGATCTCCCCAGAGTTAG
AGAAGCGTTTGGGCCGGAAGAAAAAGCGGAGGAAGAGGAAGAAGGAGGTGTGCCCCTTGAGGCCAGCCCC
TGAGCTTCACCACTCTGCCCCTGTTCCTGCCACCAGTGCAGTTCCTCGGCTGCCTCAGCTGCCTCGGCAG
AAGTGCCTGGTAGCTGCAAACGCCTGGGGAACAGGGGAGTCCTGCCGACAGGGAGCCTGGACTCTAGTCT
CCAACCCCTTCTGCCCAGAGCCTAGTCCCCATCAAGATCCATTTCTCCCTGGTGCCTCAGCCCCCCGGGT
CTGGGCTCAGGGCCGCCTCCAGGGGCTGGGATCCATTCATTCCCGCACTAACCTAATGGAGGCTGAGATC
TTGGATGCAGACTCGGACTTCGCCACCATGGACTACAAAGACCATGACGGTGATTATAAAGATCATGACA
TCGATTACAAGGATGACGATGACAAGGCGGCCGCTTAGTAAGTAAGATCCGAACTCGAGAGATCCTAATC
AACCTCTGGATTACAAAATTTGTGAAAGATTGACTGGTATTCTTAACTATGTTGCTCCTTTTACGCTATG
TGGATACGCTGCTTTAATGCCTTTGTATCATGCTATTGCTTCCCGTATGGCTTTCATTTTCTCCTCCTTG
TATAAATCCTGGTTGCTGTCTCTTTATGAGGAGTTGTGGCCCGTTGTCAGGCAACGTGGCGTGGTGTGCA
CTGTGTTTGCTGACGCAACCCCCACTGGTTGGGGCATTGCCACCACCTGTCAGCTCCTTTCCGGGACTTT
CGCTTTCCCCCTCCCTATTGCCACGGCGGAACTCATCGCCGCCTGCCTTGCCCGCTGCTGGACAGGGGCT
CGGCTGTTGGGCACTGACAATTCCGTGGTGTTGTCGGGGAAATCATCGTCCTTTCCTTGGCTGCTCGCCT
GTGTTGCCACCTGGATTCTGCGCGGGACGTCCTTCTGCTACGTCCCTTCGGCCCTCAATCCAGCGGACCT
TCCTTCCCGCGGCCTGCTGCCGGCTCTGCGGCCTCTTCCGCGTCTTCGCCTTCGCCCTCAGACGAGTCGG
ATCTCCCTTTGGGCCGCCTCCCCGCCTGGTACCTTTAAGACCAATGACTTACAAGGCAGCTGTAGATCTT
AGCCACTTTTTAAAAGAAAAGGGGGGACTGGAAGGGCTAATTCACTCCCAACGAAGACAAGATCACCTGC
AGGACAGGCGCGCCCTGCTTTTTGCTTGTACTGGGTCTCTCTGGTTAGACCAGATCTGAGCCTGGGAGCT
CTCTGGCTAACTAGGGAACCCACTGCTTAAGCCTCAATAAAGCTTGCCTTGAGTGCTTCAAGTAGTGTGT
GCCCGTCTGTTGTGTGACTCTGGTAACTAGAGATCCCTCAGACCCTTTTAGTCAGTGTGGAAAATCTCTA
GCACCCGGGCGATTAAGGAAAGGGCTAGATCATTCTTGAAGACGAAAGGGCCTCGTGATACGCCTATTTT
TATAGGTTAATGTCATGATAATAATGGTTTCTTAGACGTCAGGTGGCACTTTTCGGGGAAATGTGCGCGG
AACCCCTATTTGTTTATTTTTCTAAATACATTCAAATATGTATCCGCTCATGAGACAATAACCCTGATAA
ATGCTTCAATAATATTGAAAAAGGAAGAGTATGAGTATTCAACATTTCCGTGTCGCCCTTATTCCCTTTT
TTGCGGCATTTTGCCTTCCTGTTTTTGCTCACCCAGAAACGCTGGTGAAAGTAAAAGATGCTGAAGATCA
GTTGGGTGCACGAGTGGGTTACATCGAACTGGATCTCAACAGCGGTAAGATCCTTGAGAGTTTTCGCCCC
GAAGAACGTTTTCCAATGATGAGCACTTTTAAAGTTCTGCTATGTGGCGCGGTATTATCCCGTGTTGACG
CCGGGCAAGAGCAACTCGGTCGCCGCATACACTATTCTCAGAATGACTTGGTTGAGTACTCACCAGTCAC
AGAAAAGCATCTTACGGATGGCATGACAGTAAGAGAATTATGCAGTGCTGCCATAACCATGAGTGATAAC
ACTGCGGCCAACTTACTTCTGACAACGATCGGAGGACCGAAGGAGCTAACCGCTTTTTTGCACAACATGG
GGGATCATGTAACTCGCCTTGATCGTTGGGAACCGGAGCTGAATGAAGCCATACCAAACGACGAGCGTGA
CACCACGATGCCTGTAGCAATGGCAACAACGTTGCGCAAACTATTAACTGGCGAACTACTTACTCTAGCT
TCCCGGCAACAATTAATAGACTGGATGGAGGCGGATAAAGTTGCAGGACCACTTCTGCGCTCGGCCCTTC
CGGCTGGCTGGTTTATTGCTGATAAATCTGGAGCCGGTGAGCGTGGGTCTCGCGGTATCATTGCAGCACT
GGGGCCAGATGGTAAGCCCTCCCGTATCGTAGTTATCTACACGACGGGGAGTCAGGCAACTATGGATGAA
CGAAATAGACAGATCGCTGAGATAGGTGCCTCACTGATTAAGCATTGGTAACTGTCAGACCAAGTTTACT
CATATATACTTTAGATTGATTTAAAACTTCATTTTTAATTTAAAAGGATCTAGGTGAAGATCCTTTTTGA
TAATCTCATGACCAAAATCCCTTAACGTGAGTTTTCGTTCCACTGAGCGTCAGACCCCGTAGAAAAGATC
AAAGGATCTTCTTGAGATCCTTTTTTTCTGCGCGTAATCTGCTGCTTGCAAACAAAAAAACCACCGCTAC
CAGCGGTGGTTTGTTTGCCGGATCAAGAGCTACCAACTCTTTTTCCGAAGGTAACTGGCTTCAGCAGAGC
GCAGATACCAAATACTGTTCTTCTAGTGTAGCCGTAGTTAGGCCACCACTTCAAGAACTCTGTAGCACCG
CCTACATACCTCGCTCTGCTAATCCTGTTACCAGTGGCTGCTGCCAGTGGCGATAAGTCGTGTCTTACCG
GGTTGGACTCAAGACGATAGTTACCGGATAAGGCGCAGCGGTCGGGCTGAACGGGGGGTTCGTGCACACA
GCCCAGCTTGGAGCGAACGACCTACACCGAACTGAGATACCTACAGCGTGAGCTATGAGAAAGCGCCACG
CTTCCCGAAGGGAGAAAGGCGGACAGGTATCCGGTAAGCGGCAGGGTCGGAACAGGAGAGCGCACGAGGG
AGCTTCCAGGGGGAAACGCCTGGTATCTTTATAGTCCTGTCGGGTTTCGCCACCTCTGACTTGAGCGTCG
ATTTTTGTGATGCTCGTCAGGGGGGCGGAGCCTATGGAAAAACGCCAGCAACGCGGCCTTTTTACGGTTC
CTGGCCTTTTGCTGGCCTTTTGCTCACATGTTCTTTCCTGCGTTATCCCCTGATTCTGTGGATAACCGTA
TTACCGCCTTTGAGTGAGCTGATACCGCTCGCCGCAGCCGAACGACCGAGCGCAGCGAGTCAGTGAGCGA
GGAAGCGGAAGAGCGCCCAATACGCAAACCGCCTCTCCCCGCGCGTTGGCCGATTCATTAATGCAGCAAG
CTCATGGCTGACTAATTTTTTTTATTTATGCAGAGGCCGAGGCCGCCTCGGCCTCTGAGCTATTCCAGAA
GTAGTGAGGAGGCTTTTTTGGAGGCCTAGGCTTTTGCAAAAAGCTCCCCGTGGCACGACAGGTTTCCCGA
CTGGAAAGCGGGCAGTGAGCGCAACGCAATTAATGTGAGTTAGCTCACTCATTAGGCACCCCAGGCTTTA
CACTTTATGCTTCCGGCTCGTATGTTGTGTGGAATTGTGAGCGGATAACAATTTCACACAGGAAACAGCT
ATGACATGATTACGAATTTCACAAATAAAGCATTTTTTTCACTGCATTCTAGTTGTGGTTTGTCCAAACT
CATCAATGTATCTTATCATGTCTGGATCAACTGGATAACTCAAGCTAACCAAAATCATCCCAAACTTCCC
ACCCCATACCCTATTACCACTGCCAATTACCTGTGGTTTCATTTACTCTAAACCTGTGATTCCTCTGAAT
TATTTTCATTTTAAAGAAATTGTATTTGTTAAATATGTACTACAAACTTAGTAGTTGGAAGGGCTAATTC
ACTCCCAAAGAAGACAAGATATCCTTGATCTGTGGATCTACCACACACAAGGCTACTTCCCTGATTAGCA
GAACTACACACCAGGGCCAGGGGTCAGATATCCACTGACCTTTGGATGGTGCTACAAGCTAGTACCAGTT
GAGCCAGATAAGGTAGAAGAGGCCAATAAAGGAGAGAACACCAGCTTGTTACACCCTGTGAGCCTGCATG
GGATGGATGACCCGGAGAGAGAAGTGTTAGAGTGGAGGTTTGACAGCCGCCTAGCATTTCATCACGTGGC
CCGAGAGCTGCATCCGGAGTACTTCAAGAACTGCTGATATCGAGCTTGCTACAAGGGACTTTCCGCTGGG
GACTTTCCAGGGAGGCGTGGCCTGGGCGGGACTGGG
